>Addgene plasmid #145630 | pGBW-m4046782 | depositor full sequence | sequence record 287807 | Full Sequence
GATCTCGATCCCGCGAAATTAATACGACTCACTATAGGGGAATTGTGAGCGGATAACAATTCCCCTCTAG
AAATAATTTTGTTTAACTTTAAGAAGGAGACTCTTCTATGGAGAGCCTTGTCCCTGGTTTCAAC
[348 nt withheld, positions 135-482]
AACGGTAATAAAGGAGCTGGTGGCCATAGTTACGGCGCCGATCTAAAGTCATTTGACTTAGGCGACGAGC
TTGGCACTGATCCTTATGAAGATTTTCAAGAAAACTGGAACACTAAACATAGCAGTGGTGTTACCCGTGA
ACTCATGCGTGAGCTTAACGGAGAGAACCTGTACTTTCAAAGCTACCCGTATGACGTTCCTGATTATGCC
TAACCGGCTTATCGGTCAGTTTCACCTGATTTACGTAAAAACCCGCTTCGGCGGGTTTTTGCTTTTGGAG
GGGCAGAAAGATGAATGACTGTCCACGACGCTATACCCAAAAGAAATTGAGATCCTTTTTTTCTGCGCGT
AATCTGCTGCTTGCAAACAAAAAAACCACCGCTACCAGCGGTGGTTTGTTTGCCGGATCAAGAGCTACCA
ACTCTTTTTCCGAAGGTAACTGGCTTCAGCAGAGCGCAGATACCAAATACTGTTCTTCTAGTGTAGCCGT
AGTTAGGCCACCACTTCAAGAACTCTGTAGCACCGCCTACATACCTCGCTCTGCTAATCCTGTTACCAGT
GGCTGCTGCCAGTGGCGATAAGTCGTGTCTTACCGGGTTGGACTCAAGACGATAGTTACCGGATAAGGCG
CAGCGGTCGGGCTGAACGGGGGGTTCGTGCACACAGCCCAGCTTGGAGCGAACGACCTACACCGAACTGA
GATACCTACAGCGTGAGCTATGAGAAAGCGCCACGCTTCCCGAAGGGAGAAAGGCGGACAGGTATCCGGT
AAGCGGCAGGGTCGGAACAGGAGAGCGCACGAGGGAGCTTCCAGGGGGAAACGCCTGGTATCTTTATAGT
CCTGTCGGGTTTCGCCACCTCTGACTTGAGCGTCGATTTTTGTGATGCTCGTCAGGGGGGCGGAGCCTAT
GGAAATTGATCGGGCACGTAAGAGGTTCCAACTTTCACCATAATGAAATAAGATCACTACCGGGCGTATT
TTTTGAGTTATCGAGATTTTCAGGAGCTAAGGAAGCTAAAATGGAGAAAAAAATCACTGGATATACCACC
GTTGATATATCCCAATGGCATCGTAAAGAACATTTTGAGGCATTTCAGTCAGTTGCTCAATGTACCTATA
ACCAGACCGTTCAGCTGGATATTACGGCCTTTTTAAAGACCGTAAAGAAAAATAAGCACAAGTTTTATCC
GGCCTTTATTCACATTCTTGCCCGCCTGATGAATGCTCATCCGGAATTTCGTATGGCAATGAAAGACGGT
GAGCTGGTGATATGGGATAGTGTTCACCCTTGTTACACCGTTTTCCATGAGCAAACTGAAACGTTTTCAT
CGCTCTGGAGTGAATACCACGACGATTTCCGGCAGTTTCTACACATATATTCGCAAGATGTGGCGTGTTA
CGGTGAAAACCTGGCCTATTTCCCTAAAGGGTTTATTGAGAATATGTTTTTCGTTTCAGCCAATCCCTGG
GTGAGTTTCACCAGTTTTGATTTAAACGTGGCCAATATGGACAACTTCTTCGCCCCCGTTTTCACCATGG
GCAAATATTATACGCAAGGCGACAAGGTGCTGATGCCGCTGGCGATTCAGGTTCATCATGCCGTTTGTGA
TGGCTTCCATGTCGGCAGAATGCTTAATGAATTACAACAGTACTGCGATGAGTGGCAGGGCGGGGCGTAA
TTTGATATCGAGCTCGCTTGGACTCCTGTTGATAGATCCAGTAATGACCTCAGAACTCCATCTGGATTTG
TTCAGAACGCTCGGTTGCCGCCGGGCGTTTTTTATTGGT
Features (pLannotate 1.2.2; 8 found; start..end, strand, type, name):
     20..38      +  promoter       T7 promoter: promoter for bacteriophage T7 RNA polymerase
     39..63      +  protein_bind   lac operator: The lac repressor binds to the lac operator to inhibit transcription in E. coli. This inhibition can be relieved by adding lactose or isopropyl-β-D-thiogalactopyranoside (IPTG). lac repressor encoded by lacI
     78..100     +  RBS            RBS: efficient ribosome binding site from bacteriophage T7 gene 10 (Olins and Rangwala, 1989)
    108..644     +  CDS            R1A_SARS2 (fragment) (sequence partly withheld): Experimental evidence at protein level: Swiss-Prot protein existence level 1. [Non-structural protein 10]: Plays a pivotal role in viral transcription by stimulating both nsp14 3'-5' exoribonuclease and nsp16 2'-O-methyltransferase activities. Therefore plays an essential role in viral mRNAs cap methylation. From Severe acute respiratory syndrome coronavirus 2 (2019-nCoV) (SARS-CoV-2).
    809..1397    +  rep_origin     ori: high-copy-number ColE1/pMB1/pBR322/pUC origin of replication
   1405..1502    +  promoter       cat promoter: promoter of the E. coli cat gene encoding chloramphenicol acetyltransferase
   1503..2159    +  CDS            cat: CAT_ECOLX - Experimental evidence at protein level: Swiss-Prot protein existence level 1. This enzyme is an effector of chloramphenicol resistance in bacteria. From Escherichia coli. This protein is used as a marker in many commonly used cloning vectors, such as pACYC184.
   2233..2267    +  terminator     lambda t0 terminator: minimal transcription terminator from phage lambda (Scholtissek and Grosse, 1987)
