[The description below was written by a language model from this plasmid's Addgene catalogue record and pLannotate feature annotations shown in this document.]
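Description:
pGBW-m4046782 is a compact bacterial expression plasmid of about 2.3 kb, built on a minimal synthetic backbone that consists of little more than a replication origin and a selection marker. It replicates in E. coli from a high-copy ColE1/pUC-type origin. Selection is with chloramphenicol, through a cat gene (chloramphenicol acetyltransferase) driven by its native promoter. A lambda t0 terminator lies downstream of the marker.

The payload is the wild-type SARS-CoV-2 leader protein, the N-terminal cleavage product of the ORF1a/ORF1ab replicase polyprotein, commonly called nsp1. The automated annotation identifies this roughly 540 bp coding region only as a fragment of the ORF1a polyprotein. The functional text attached to that feature concerns nsp10 and is a generic polyprotein note, not a description of this insert. Expression is controlled by a T7 promoter followed immediately by a lac operator, then the phage T7 gene 10 ribosome binding site and an ATG start codon. Transcription therefore needs a host that supplies T7 RNA polymerase. It is held in check by lac repressor and relieved by IPTG or lactose. No lacI gene is annotated on the plasmid, so the repressor would have to come from the host.

The catalogue entry lists a C-terminal, TEV-cleavable HA tag contributed by the backbone, which would allow immunodetection or affinity capture followed by tag removal. The tag is not annotated separately in the feature table. The plasmid is intended for recombinant production of the leader protein in E. coli; the record does not specify further uses.
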