Addgene plasmid #145630: pGBW-m4046782
Purpose: Bacterial Expression plasmid for SARS-CoV-2 leader protein
Depositing lab: Ginkgo Bioworks & Benjie Chen. Depositing organization: Ginkgo Bioworks.
Backbone
  Vector backbone: ori-013 - marker | cmR
  Backbone size w/o insert (bp): 1462
  Vector type: Bacterial Expression
Growth in bacteria
  Bacterial resistance: Chloramphenicol, 25 μg/mL
  Growth temperature: 30°C
  Growth strain: DH5alpha
  Copy number: High Copy
Gene/Insert
  Gene/Insert name: SARS-CoV-2 leader protein
  Species: Escherichia coli str. K-12 substr. MG1655; Severe acute respiratory syndrome coronavirus 2
  Insert size (bp): 533
  Mutation: wt
  Entrez Gene: ORF1ab (a.k.a. GU280_gp01)
  Promoter: Promoter | pT7 ; Operator | lacO ; RBS | T7_rbs ; Start Codon | ATG
  Tag / fusion protein: Cleavable TEV;HA (C terminal on backbone)
  Cloning method: Unknown
Resource information
  A portion of this plasmid was derived from a plasmid made by: GinkgoBioworks
Depositor comments: NCBI Reference Sequence: YP_009725297.1
How to cite: pGBW-m4046782 was a gift from Ginkgo Bioworks & Benjie Chen (Addgene plasmid # 145630 ; http://n2t.net/addgene:145630 ; RRID:Addgene_145630)
